Addgene plasmid #133374: BII-ChBtW-IGF2
Purpose: Piggybac vector for constitutive expression
Depositing lab: Blair Madison. Depositing organization: Washington University in Saint Louis. Publication: The oncogenic function of PLAGL2 is mediated via ASCL2 and IGF2 and a Wnt-independent mechanism in colorectal cancer. Fischer AD, Veronese-Paniagua DA, Swaminathan S, Kashima H, Rubin DC, Madison BB. Am J Physiol Gastrointest Liver Physiol. 2023 Jun 13. doi: 10.1152/ajpgi.00058.2022. PubMed 37310750.
Backbone
  Vector backbone: BII-ChBtW
  Backbone manufacturer: Madison Lab
  Vector type: Mammalian Expression
  Selectable markers: Blasticidin
Growth in bacteria
  Bacterial resistance: Ampicillin, 100 μg/mL
  Growth temperature: 37°C
  Growth strain: DH5alpha
  Copy number: High Copy
Gene/Insert
  Gene/Insert name: IGF2
  Species: H. sapiens (human)
  Mutation: N/A
  Entrez Gene: IGF2 (a.k.a. C11orf43, GRDF, IGF-II, PP9974, SRS3)
  Promoter: CMV enhancer and hEf1a (CpG free)
  Tag / fusion protein: Flag (N terminal on backbone)
  Cloning method: Restriction Enzyme; 5′ cloning site Unknown (unknown if destroyed)
Terms and licenses: Academic/Nonprofit Terms; Industry Terms: Not Available to Industry
Depositor comments: Please visit https://doi.org/10.1101/2020.10.14.339531 for bioRxiv preprint.
How to cite: BII-ChBtW-IGF2 was a gift from Blair Madison (Addgene plasmid # 133374 ; http://n2t.net/addgene:133374 ; RRID:Addgene_133374)
