[The description below was written by a language model from this plasmid's Addgene catalogue record and pLannotate feature annotations shown in this document.]
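Description:
BII-ChBtW-IGF2 is a 7.4 kb piggyBac transposon plasmid for constitutive expression of human IGF2 in mammalian cells, built on the BII-ChBtW backbone. In bacteria it is maintained as a high-copy plasmid through a ColE1/pUC-type origin and selected with ampicillin via the β-lactamase gene. It also carries an f1 origin and remnants of a pBluescript-style lac region (lac promoter/operator, lacZα fragment, partial multiple cloning site). The automated annotation does not label the piggyBac terminal repeats, so their positions are not documented in the feature table. The two fragments matching the phage lambda portal gene on either side of the expression cassette look like stuffer or spacer DNA rather than functional coding sequence.

The catalogue lists the promoter as a CMV enhancer joined to a CpG-free human EF1α promoter. The feature table picks up only fragments matching the mouse CMV immediate-early promoter in this region and does not annotate the EF1α portion. Downstream lies a single open reading frame arrangement: the blasticidin S deaminase gene, a T2A ribosome-skipping peptide, a FLAG epitope and then the IGF2 coding sequence. One transcript therefore yields the blasticidin resistance protein and N-terminally FLAG-tagged IGF2 as separate polypeptides, tying drug selection directly to transgene expression. A WPRE follows the insert to enhance transcript stability and expression, and an SV40 polyadenylation signal is annotated after it, on the opposite strand.

When supplied with piggyBac transposase, such a cassette can integrate into the genome to give stable, blasticidin-selectable lines. The associated publication concerns IGF2 as a mediator of PLAGL2 oncogenic function in colorectal cancer.
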