Features (pLannotate 1.2.2; 21 found; start..end, strand, type, name):
     38..505     -  CDS            B (fragment): PORTL_LAMBD - Experimental evidence at protein level: Swiss-Prot protein existence level 1. Forms the portal vertex of the capsid (PubMed:6228056, PubMed:6232391). This portal plays critical roles in head assembly, genome packaging, neck/tail attachment, and genome ejection (Probable). The portal protein multimerizes as a single ring-shaped homododecamer arranged around a central channel (PubMed:6232391). Binds to the terminase subunits to form the packaging machine (PubMed:7799432). From Escherichia phage lambda (Bacteriophage lambda).
    818..835     -  misc_feature   MCS (fragment): pBluescript multiple cloning site
   1099..1182    +  promoter       mCMV promoter (fragment): mouse cytomegalovirus (CMV) immediate early promoter
   1299..1506    +  promoter       mCMV promoter (fragment): mouse cytomegalovirus (CMV) immediate early promoter
   1773..2168    +  CDS            BSD: blasticidin S deaminase; Aspergillus terreus BSD; confers resistance to blasticidin
   2187..2239    +  CDS            T2A (fragment): 2A peptide from Thosea asigna virus capsid protein Eukaryotic ribosomes fail to insert a peptide bond between the Gly and Pro residues, yielding separate polypeptides.
   2253..2273    +  CDS            FLAG (fragment): FLAG® epitope tag, followed by an enterokinase cleavage site
   2286..2825    +  CDS            IGF2: IGF2_HUMAN - Experimental evidence at protein level: Swiss-Prot protein existence level 1. Preptin undergoes glucose-mediated co-secretion with insulin, and acts as physiological amplifier of glucose-mediated insulin secretion. Exhibits osteogenic properties by increasing osteoblast mitogenic activity through phosphoactivation of MAPK1 and MAPK3. From Homo sapiens (Human).
   2859..3447    +  misc_feature   WPRE: woodchuck hepatitis virus posttranscriptional regulatory element
   3527..3661    -  polyA_signal   SV40 poly(A) signal: SV40 polyadenylation signal
   3684..3767    -  CDS            large T antigen (fragment): large T antigen from SV40 (simian virus 40)
   4509..4628    -  CDS            B (fragment): PORTL_LAMBD - Experimental evidence at protein level: Swiss-Prot protein existence level 1. Forms the portal vertex of the capsid (PubMed:6228056, PubMed:6232391). This portal plays critical roles in head assembly, genome packaging, neck/tail attachment, and genome ejection (Probable). The portal protein multimerizes as a single ring-shaped homododecamer arranged around a central channel (PubMed:6232391). Binds to the terminase subunits to form the packaging machine (PubMed:7799432). From Escherichia phage lambda (Bacteriophage lambda).
   4630..4785    +  CDS            lacZα (fragment): LacZα fragment of β-galactosidase; lacZ fragment
   4790..5218    +  rep_origin     f1 ori (sequence partly withheld): f1 bacteriophage origin of replication; arrow indicates direction of (+) strand synthesis
   5271..5375    +  promoter       AmpR promoter: bla
   5376..6236    +  CDS            AmpR: β-lactamase; bla; confers resistance to ampicillin, carbenicillin, and related antibiotics
   6407..6995    +  rep_origin     ori: high-copy-number ColE1/pMB1/pBR322/pUC origin of replication
   7178..7270    +  CDS            lacI (fragment): lac repressor; lacI; The lac repressor binds to the lac operator to inhibit transcription in E. coli. This inhibition can be relieved by adding lactose or isopropyl-β-D-thiogalactopyranoside (IPTG).
   7283..7304    +  protein_bind   CAP binding site: CAP binding activates transcription in the presence of cAMP. E. coli catabolite activator protein
   7319..7349    +  promoter       lac promoter: promoter for the E. coli lac operon
   7357..7373    +  protein_bind   lac operator: The lac repressor binds to the lac operator to inhibit transcription in E. coli. This inhibition can be relieved by adding lactose or isopropyl-β-D-thiogalactopyranoside (IPTG). lac repressor encoded by lacI
>Addgene plasmid #133374 | BII-ChBtW-IGF2 | addgene full sequence | sequence record 267551 | Addgene NGS Result
TTTCACACAGGAAACAGCTATGACCATGATTACGCCAAGCGCGCCCGCCGGGTAACTCACGGGGTATCCA
TGTCCATTTCTGCGGCATCCAGCCAGGATACCCGTCCTCGCTGACGTAATATCCCAGCGCCGCACCGCTG
TCATTAATCTGCACACCGGCACGGCAGTTCCGGCTGTCGCCGGTATTGTTCGGGTTGCTGATGCGCTTCG
GGCTGACCATCCGGAACTGTGTCCGGAAAAGCCGCGACGAACTGGTATCCCAGGTGGCCTGAACGAACAG
TTCACCGTTAAAGGCGTGCATGGCCACACCTTCCCGAATCATCATGGTAAACGTGCGTTTTCGCTCAACG
TCAATGCAGCAGCAGTCATCCTCGGCAAACTCTTTCCATGCCGCTTCAACCTCGCGGGAAAAGGCACGGG
CTTCTTCCTCCCCGATGCCCAGATAGCGCCAGCTTGGGCGATGACTGAGCCGGAAAAAAGACCCGACGAT
ATGATCCTGATGCAGCTAGATTAACCCTAGAAAGATAGTCTGCGTAAAATTGACGCATGCATTCTTGAAA
TATTGCTCTCTCTTTCTAAATAGCGCGAATCCGTCGCTGTGCATTTAGGACATCTCAGTCGCCGCTTGGA
GCTCCCGTGAGGCGTGCTTGTCAATGCGGTAAGTGTCACTGATTTTGAACTATAACGACCGCGTGAGTCA
AAATGACGCATGATTATCTTTTACGTGACTTTTAAGATTTAACTCATACGATAATTATATTGTTATTTCA
TGTTCTACTTACGTGATAACTTATTATATATATATTTTCTTGTTATAGATCCACTAGTTCTAGAGGGACA
GCCCCCCCCCAAAGCCCCCAGGGATGTAATTACGTCCCTCCCCCGCTAGGGGGCAGCAGCGAGCCGCCCG
GGGCTCCGCTCCGGTCCGGCGCTCCCCCCGCATCCCCGAGCCGGCAGCGTGCGGGGACAGCCCGGGCACG
GGGAAGGTGGCACGGGATCGCTTTCCTCTGAACGCTTCTCGCTGCTCTTTGAGCCTGCAGACACCTGGGG
GGATACGGGGAAAAGGCCTCCAAGGCCTGCAGGAGTCAATGGGAAAAACCCATTGGAGCCAAGTACACTG
ACTCAATAGGGACTTTCCATTGGGTTTTGCCCAGTACATAAGGTCAATAGGGGGTGAGTCAACAGGAAAG
TCCCATTGGAGCCAAGTACATTGAGTCAATAGGGACTTTCCAATGGGTTTTGCCCAGTACATAAGGTCAA
TGGGAGGTAAGCCAATGGGTTTTTCCCATTACTGACATGTATACTGAGTCATTAGGGACTTTCCAATGGG
TTTTGCCCAGTACATAAGGTCAATAGGGGTGAATCAACAGGAAAGTCCCATTGGAGCCAAGTACACTGAG
TCAATAGGGACTTTCCATTGGGTTTTGCCCAGTACAAAAGGTCAATAGGGGGTGAGTCAATGGGTTTTTC
CCATTATTGGCACATACATAAGGTCAATAGGGGTGACTAGTGGAGAAGAGCATGCTTGAGGGCTGAGTGC
CCCTCAGTGGGCAGAGAGCACATGGCCCACAGTCCCTGAGAAGTTGGGGGGAGGGGTGGGCAATTGAACT
GGTGCCTAGAGAAGGTGGGGCTTGGGTAAACTGGGAAAGTGATGTGGTGTACTGGCTCCACCTTTTTCCC
CAGGGTGGGGGAGAACCATATATAAGTGCAGTAGTCTCTGTGAACATTCGGTTTAGTGAACCTGCAGGTC
GGCCGCCACGACCGGTGCCACCATGGCCAAGCCTTTGTCTCAAGAAGAATCCACCCTCATTGAAAGAGCA
ACGGCTACAATCAACAGCATCCCCATCTCTGAAGACTACAGCGTCGCCAGCGCAGCTCTCTCTAGCGACG
GCCGCATCTTCACTGGTGTCAATGTATATCATTTTACTGGGGGACCTTGTGCAGAACTCGTGGTGCTGGG
CACTGCTGCTGCTGCGGCAGCTGGCAACCTGACTTGTATCGTCGCGATCGGAAATGAGAACAGGGGCATC
TTGAGCCCCTGCGGACGGTGCCGACAGGTGCTTCTCGATCTGCATCCTGGGATCAAAGCCATAGTGAAGG
ACAGTGATGGACAGCCGACGGCAGTTGGGATTCGTGAATTGCTGCCCTCTGGTTATGTGTGGGAGGGCGC
TAGCCTTGGCTCCGGCGAGGGCAGGGGAAGTCTTCTAACATGCGGGGACGTGGAGGAAAATCCCGGCCCA
CTCGGCATGGACTACAAGGACGACGATGACAAGCTCGATAGCGGCATGGGAATCCCAATGGGGAAGTCGA
TGCTGGTGCTTCTCACCTTCTTGGCCTTCGCCTCGTGCTGCATTGCTGCTTACCGCCCCAGTGAGACCCT
GTGCGGCGGGGAGCTGGTGGACACCCTCCAGTTCGTCTGTGGGGACCGCGGCTTCTACTTCAGCAGGCCC
GCAAGCCGTGTGAGCCGTCGCAGCCGTGGCATCGTTGAGGAGTGCTGTTTCCGCAGCTGTGACCTGGCCC
TCCTGGAGACGTACTGTGCTACCCCCGCCAAGTCCGAGAGGGACGTGTCGACCCCTCCGACCGTGCTTCC
GGACAACTTCCCCAGATACCCCGTGGGCAAGTTCTTCCAATATGACACCTGGAAGCAGTCCACCCAGCGC
CTGCGCAGGGGCCTGCCTGCCCTCCTGCGTGCCCGCCGGGGTCACGTGCTCGCCAAGGAGCTCGAGGCGT
TCAGGGAGGCCAAACGTCACCGTCCCCTGATTGCTCTACCCACCCAAGACCCCGCCCACGGGGGCGCCCC
CCCAGAGATGGCCAGCAATCGGAAGTGAGCAAAACTGGCTAGAGTTCGCGTCTGGAACAATCAACCTCTG
GATTACAAAATTTGTGAAAGATTGACTGGTATTCTTAACTATGTTGCTCCTTTTACGCTATGTGGATACG
CTGCTTTAATGCCTTTGTATCATGCTATTGCTTCCCGTATGGCTTTCATTTTCTCCTCCTTGTATAAATC
CTGGTTGCTGTCTCTTTATGAGGAGTTGTGGCCCGTTGTCAGGCAACGTGGCGTGGTGTGCACTGTGTTT
GCTGACGCAACCCCCACTGGTTGGGGCATTGCCACCACCTGTCAGCTCCTTTCCGGGACTTTCGCTTTCC
CCCTCCCTATTGCCACGGCGGAACTCATCGCCGCCTGCCTTGCCCGCTGCTGGACAGGGGCTCGGCTGTT
GGGCACTGACAATTCCGTGGTGTTGTCGGGGAAGCTGACGTCCTTTCCATGGCTGCTCGCCTGTGTTGCC
ACCTGGATTCTGCGCGGGACGTCCTTCTGCTACGTCCCTTCGGCCCTCAATCCAGCGGACCTTCCTTCCC
GCGGCCTGCTGCCGGCTCTGCGGCCTCTTCCGCGTCTTCGCCTTCGCCCTCAGACGAGTCGGATCTCCCT
TTGGGCCGCCTCCCCGCCTGGAATTAATTCTGGCTAAGCACTTCGTGGCCGTCGATCGTTTAAAGGGAGG
TAGTGAGTCGAGATATCGATACTAGTGATCCAGACATGATAAGATACATTGATGAGTTTGGACAAACCAC
AACTAGAATGCAGTGAAAAAAATGCTTTATTTGTGAAATTTGTGATGCTATTGCTTTATTTGTAACCATT
ATAAGCTGCAATAAACAAGTTAACAACAACAATTGCATTCATTTTATGTTTCAGGTTCAGGGGGAGGTGT
GGGAGGTTTTTTAAAGCAAGTAAAACCTCTACAAATGTGGTATGGCTGATTATGATCCTCTAGAGGGACA
GCCCCCCCCCAAAGCCCCCAGGGATGTAATTACGTCCCTCCCCCGCTAGGGGGCAGCAGCGAGCCGCCCG
GGGCTCCGCTCCGGTCCGGCGCTCCCCCCGCATCCCCGAGCCGGCAGCGTGCGGGGACAGCCCGGGCACG
GGGAAGGTGGCACGGGATCGCTTTCCTCTGAACGCTTCTCGCTGCTCTTTGAGCCTGCAGACACCTGGGG
GGATACGGGGAAAAAGCCATACCAATGGAGCTCACGGGGACAGCCCCCCCCCAAAGCCCCCAGGGATGTA
ATTACGTCCCTCCCCCGCTAGGGGGCAGCAGCGAGCCGCCCGGGGCTCCGCTCCGGTCCGGCGCTCCCCC
CGCATCCCCGAGCCGGCAGCGTGCGGGGACAGCCCGGGCACGGGGAAGGTGGCACGGGATCGCTTTCCTC
TGAACGCTTCTCGCTGCTCTTTGAGCCTGCAGACACCTGGGGGGATACGGGGAAAAAGAATTCGATAAAA
GTTTTGTTACTTTATAGAAGAAATTTTGAGTTTTTGTTTTTTTTAATAAATAAATAAACATAAATAAATT
GTTTGTTGAATTTATTATTAGTATGTAAGTGTAAATATAATAAAACTTAATATCTATTCAAATTAATAAA
TAAACCTCGATATACAGACCGATAAAACACATGCGTCAATTTTACACATGATTATCTTTAACGTACGTCA
CAATATGATTATCTTTCTAGGGTTAATCTAGCTGCGTGTTCTGCAGCGTGTCGAGCATCTTCATCTGCTC
CATCACGCTGTAAAACACATTTGCACCGCGAGTCTGCCCGTCCTCCACGGGTTCAAAAACGTGAATGAAC
GAGGCGCGCTCACTGGCCGTCGTTTTACAACGTCGTGACTGGGAAAACCCTGGCGTTACCCAACTTAATC
GCCTTGCAGCACATCCCCCTTTCGCCAGCTGGCGTAATAGCGAAGAGGCCCGCACCGATCGCCCTTCCCA
ACAGTTGCGCAGCCTGAATGGCGAATGGG
[124 nt withheld, positions 4790-4913]
C
[91 nt withheld, positions 4915-5005]
A
[49 nt withheld, positions 5007-5055]
CCTTTGACGTTGGAGTCCACGTTCTTT
[37 nt withheld, positions 5083-5119]
ACCCTATCTCGGTCTATTCTTTTGATTTATAAGGGATTTTGCCGATTTCGGCCTATTGGTTAAAAAATGA
GCTGATTTAACAAAAATTTAACGCGAATTTTAACAAAATATTAACGCTTACAATTTAGGTGGCACTTTTC
GGGGAAATGTGCGCGGAACCCCTATTTGTTTATTTTTCTAAATACATTCAAATATGTATCCGCTCATGAG
ACAATAACCCTGATAAATGCTTCAATAATATTGAAAAAGGAAGAGTATGAGTATTCAACATTTCCGTGTC
GCCCTTATTCCCTTTTTTGCGGCATTTTGCCTTCCTGTTTTTGCTCACCCAGAAACGCTGGTGAAAGTAA
AAGATGCTGAAGATCAGTTGGGTGCACGAGTGGGTTACATCGAACTGGATCTCAACAGCGGTAAGATCCT
TGAGAGTTTTCGCCCCGAAGAACGTTTTCCAATGATGAGCACTTTTAAAGTTCTGCTATGTGGCGCGGTA
TTATCCCGTATTGACGCCGGGCAAGAGCAACTCGGTCGCCGCATACACTATTCTCAGAATGACTTGGTTG
AGTACTCACCAGTCACAGAAAAGCATCTTACGGATGGCATGACAGTAAGAGAATTATGCAGTGCTGCCAT
AACCATGAGTGATAACACTGCGGCCAACTTACTTCTGACAACGATCGGAGGACCGAAGGAGCTAACCGCT
TTTTTGCACAACATGGGGGATCATGTAACTCGCCTTGATCGTTGGGAACCGGAGCTGAATGAAGCCATAC
CAAACGACGAGCGTGACACCACGATGCCTGTAGCAATGGCAACAACGTTGCGCAAACTATTAACTGGCGA
ACTACTTACTCTAGCTTCCCGGCAACAATTAATAGACTGGATGGAGGCGGATAAAGTTGCAGGACCACTT
CTGCGCTCGGCCCTTCCGGCTGGCTGGTTTATTGCTGATAAATCTGGAGCCGGTGAGCGTGGGTCTCGCG
GTATCATTGCAGCACTGGGGCCAGATGGTAAGCCCTCCCGTATCGTAGTTATCTACACGACGGGGAGTCA
GGCAACTATGGATGAACGAAATAGACAGATCGCTGAGATAGGTGCCTCACTGATTAAGCATTGGTAACTG
TCAGACCAAGTTTACTCATATATACTTTAGATTGATTTAAAACTTCATTTTTAATTTAAAAGGATCTAGG
TGAAGATCCTTTTTGATAATCTCATGACCAAAATCCCTTAACGTGAGTTTTCGTTCCACTGAGCGTCAGA
CCCCGTAGAAAAGATCAAAGGATCTTCTTGAGATCCTTTTTTTCTGCGCGTAATCTGCTGCTTGCAAACA
AAAAAACCACCGCTACCAGCGGTGGTTTGTTTGCCGGATCAAGAGCTACCAACTCTTTTTCCGAAGGTAA
CTGGCTTCAGCAGAGCGCAGATACCAAATACTGTTCTTCTAGTGTAGCCGTAGTTAGGCCACCACTTCAA
GAACTCTGTAGCACCGCCTACATACCTCGCTCTGCTAATCCTGTTACCAGTGGCTGCTGCCAGTGGCGAT
AAGTCGTGTCTTACCGGGTTGGACTCAAGACGATAGTTACCGGATAAGGCGCAGCGGTCGGGCTGAACGG
GGGGTTCGTGCACACAGCCCAGCTTGGAGCGAACGACCTACACCGAACTGAGATACCTACAGCGTGAGCT
ATGAGAAAGCGCCACGCTTCCCGAAGGGAGAAAGGCGGACAGGTATCCGGTAAGCGGCAGGGTCGGAACA
GGAGAGCGCACGAGGGAGCTTCCAGGGGGAAACGCCTGGTATCTTTATAGTCCTGTCGGGTTTCGCCACC
TCTGACTTGAGCGTCGATTTTTGTGATGCTCGTCAGGGGGGCGGAGCCTATGGAAAAACGCCAGCAACGC
GGCCTTTTTACGGTTCCTGGCCTTTTGCTGGCCTTTTGCTCACATGTTCTTTCCTGCGTTATCCCCTGAT
TCTGTGGATAACCGTATTACCGCCTTTGAGTGAGCTGATACCGCTCGCCGCAGCCGAACGACCGAGCGCA
GCGAGTCAGTGAGCGAGGAAGCGGAAGAGCGCCCAATACGCAAACCGCCTCTCCCCGCGCGTTGGCCGAT
TCATTAATGCAGCTGGCACGACAGGTTTCCCGACTGGAAAGCGGGCAGTGAGCGCAACGCAATTAATGTG
AGTTAGCTCACTCATTAGGCACCCCAGGCTTTACACTTTATGCTTCCGGCTCGTATGTTGTGTGGAATTG
TGAGCGGATAACAA
